Addgene plasmid #16346: pGEM mouse PEA3 [TJ#200]
Depositing lab: Thomas Jessell. Depositing organization: Columbia University.
Backbone
  Vector backbone: pGEM
  Backbone manufacturer: Promega
  Backbone size w/o insert (bp): 3000
  Vector type: Bacterial Expression
Growth in bacteria
  Bacterial resistance: Ampicillin, 100 μg/mL
  Growth temperature: 37°C
  Growth strain: DH5alpha
  Copy number: High Copy
Gene/Insert
  Gene/Insert name: PEA3 (alt name: Pea3)
  Species: M. musculus (mouse)
  Insert size (bp): 2300
  Entrez Gene: Etv4 (a.k.a. AW414408, Pea-3, Pea3)
  Cloning method: Restriction Enzyme; 5′ cloning site XbaI (not destroyed); 3′ cloning site BamHI (not destroyed)
  Sequencing primers: 5′ T7; 3′ SP6
Terms and licenses: Academic/Nonprofit Terms; Industry Terms: Not Available to Industry
Depositor comments: Mouse full-length PEA3 cDNA in pGEM. To make an antisense probe, cut with XbaI or ApaI and transcribe with SP6 (ApaI cuts away the cloning artifact - see map). To make a sense probe, cut with BamHI and transcribe with T7.
How to cite: pGEM mouse PEA3 [TJ#200] was a gift from Thomas Jessell (Addgene plasmid # 16346 ; http://n2t.net/addgene:16346 ; RRID:Addgene_16346)
