[The description below was written by a language model from this plasmid's Addgene catalogue record.]
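Description:
pGEM mouse PEA3 is a high-copy bacterial cloning and in vitro transcription plasmid built on the Promega pGEM backbone (about 3 kb) and carrying a full-length mouse PEA3 cDNA of roughly 2.3 kb. PEA3 corresponds to the Etv4 gene, which encodes an ETS-family transcription factor. The plasmid is propagated in E. coli under ampicillin selection. Although it is catalogued as a bacterial expression vector, the record points to no bacterial expression promoter or tags. The insert sits between XbaI (5′) and BamHI (3′) sites, both preserved, and is flanked by the opposing T7 and SP6 phage RNA polymerase promoters typical of pGEM vectors. These promoter sites also serve as the sequencing primer positions.

This arrangement makes the construct chiefly a template for strand-specific riboprobes. According to the depositor's notes, linearising at the 5′ end of the insert with XbaI or ApaI and transcribing from SP6 gives antisense RNA complementary to the PEA3 message. ApaI has the added benefit of removing a cloning artifact that is present in the plasmid. Cutting with BamHI at the 3′ end and transcribing from T7 gives the sense strand, which usually serves as a negative control. Such probes are typically used for in situ hybridisation or related assays of Etv4/Pea3 transcript distribution in mouse tissue, although the record does not name a specific application. The nature of the cloning artifact is not described beyond a reference to the plasmid map, and no annotated feature table was supplied, so details of the backbone variant and exact element positions are not stated.
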