>Addgene plasmid #16346 | pGEM mouse PEA3 [TJ#200] | addgene partial sequence | sequence record 22693 | T7 5'-TAATACGACTCACTATAGGG-3'
GCTCCTCTAGACTCGAGGAATTCCGTGGATGTGCTTTAAAACCACACCTAACGTTTGAGCACAAGTCTCA
CGAACTGGCGCTACAACTTCATCAGAAACGAAGTCTCCAAATCTGTCCAACGCAAAAACACAAAGGAGTC
TAATGACTAAGTCTTCCAACCACAACTGTCTGCTGCGCCCGGAAAACAAGCCGGGGCTCTGGGGACCCGG
GGCTCAGGCCGCCTCGCTCCGGCCTAGCCCCGCCACCTTAGTTGTGTCATCCCCCGGGCATGCTGAGCAT
CCCCCCGCGGCTCCGGCACAGACGCCCGGACCTCAGGTCTCTGCCTCCGCGCGGGGGCCCGGCCCTGTGG
CCGGAGGGAGCGGCCGGATGGAGCGGAGGATGAAAGGCGGATACTTGGACCAGCGAGTGCCCTACACCTT
CTGCAGCAAATCTCCCGGAAATGGGAGCTTGGGCGAAGCGCTGATGGTCCCGCAGGGAAAGCTCATGGAC
CCGGGCTCCCTGCCGCCTTCCGACTCAGAAGATCTCTTCCAGGACCTCAGTCACTTCCAAGAGACGTGGC
TCGCAGAAGCTCAGGTACCGGACAGTGATGAGCAGTTTGTTCCTGATTTCCATTCAGAAAACTTAGCTTT
CCATAGCCCCACCACCAGGATCAAGAAGGAACCCCAGAGTCCCCGCACAGACCCCGCCCTGTCCTGCAGC
AGGAAGCCACCACTCCCCTACCACCATGGAGAGCAGTGCCTTTACTCCAGACAAATCGCCATCAAGTCCC
CCGCTCCCGGTGCCCCTGGACAGTCGCCCCTGCAGCCCTTTTTCAGG
